>Addgene plasmid #185877 | pILGFP4BG6 | addgene full sequence | sequence record 370820 | Addgene NGS Result
GACGTTGTAAAACGACGGCCAGTGAATTCAGTTTAAACTCTTCTGCTTCGTTCAGCTGCAGGTTAAAGTA
GTTGTCCGTGGACACGAGCGTACCTCTATATTCGGTGCTGTTGAACTTAAGCTTGACGCCTACACGATGG
TTGACCAGGCCTTTGAGGAACGGCTTCGGGTTCACCGGCTGCATCGCGCTGATATCACTGCTCTCGCTCA
TTGTCTTGTTGTGTTGTGACGTAGTGTGTGGTGTGGTATAGTACGCGGTGCTGTGTGTGCTGTGCTGTTT
TTGCGTTGCTCATAGAACCGTTGTTTCTTGCTCTTACCATCTCATGTTCATATATGTTGGGGAAAAGAGG
TGGAACAAGAAAAGTTACCCGGACGGCAGAGCGGTTGTTTTGCCTGCTTTGCCATAACACAGGATGGGAT
CACACACCCCCCAAGCCATGCTACAACTTGGAAGAGTGCAATTCAAGTTGGTTGTCCTCAGTAGTTTGAG
AGATTGCGCTAATTTTGTTTTATCACCGTTATTTACTGTCAGTTGAGATTTGTCGCTTGCGACGACTAGC
CCGCCGCCTCTCGTTTGTTACAAAGGAGGAAAGTTCTAGCAAGAATAAAAGAAAAACACGTTTGAAAAAA
GAAAAAAAGATACGGGCCCGAATACCCTCCTTGACAGTCTTGACGTGCGCAGCTCAGGGGCATGATGTGA
CTGTCGCCCGTACATTTAGCCCATACATCCCCATGTATAATCATTTGCATCCATACATTTTGATGGCCGC
ACGGCGCGAAGCAAAAATTACGGCTCCTCGCTGCGGACCTGCGAGCAGGGAAACGCTCCCCTCACAGACG
CGTTGAATTGTCCCCACGCCGCGCCCCTGTAGAGAAATATAAAAGGTTAGGATTTGCCACTGAGGTTCTT
CTTTCATATACTTCCTTTTAAAATCTTGCTAGGATACAGTTCTCACATCACATCCGAACATAAACAACCA
TGGGTAAAAAGCCTGAACTCACCGCGACGTCTGTCGAGAAGTTTCTGATCGAAAAGTTCGACAGCGTCTC
CGACCTGATGCAGCTCTCGGAGGGCGAAGAATCTCGTGCTTTCAGCTTCGATGTAGGAGGGCGTGGATAT
GTCCTGCGGGTAAATAGCTGCGCCGATGGTTTCTACAAAGATCGTTATGTTTATCGGCACTTTGCATCGG
CCGCGCTCCCGATTCCGGAAGTGCTTGACATTGGGGAATTCAGCGAGAGCCTGACCTATTGCATCTCCCG
CCGTGCACAGGGTGTCACGTTGCAAGACCTGCCTGAAACCGAACTGCCCGCTGTTCTGCAGCCGGTCGCG
GAGGCCATGGATGCGATCGCTGCGGCCGATCTTAGCCAGACGAGCGGGTTCGGCCCATTCGGACCGCAAG
GAATCGGTCAATACACTACATGGCGTGATTTCATATGCGCGATTGCTGATCCCCATGTGTATCACTGGCA
AACTGTGATGGACGACACCGTCAGTGCGTCCGTCGCGCAGGCTCTCGATGAGCTGATGCTTTGGGCCGAG
GACTGCCCCGAAGTCCGGCACCTCGTGCACGCGGATTTCGGCTCCAACAATGTCCTGACGGACAATGGCC
GCATAACAGCGGTCATTGACTGGAGCGAGGCGATGTTCGGGGATTCCCAATACGAGGTCGCCAACATCTT
CTTCTGGAGGCCGTGGTTGGCTTGTATGGAGCAGCAGACGCGCTACTTCGAGCGGAGGCATCCGGAGCTT
GCAGGATCGCCGCGGCTCCGGGCGTATATGCTCCGCATTGGTCTTGACCAACTCTATCAGAGCTTGGTTG
ACGGCAATTTCGATGATGCAGCTTGGGCGCAGGGTCGATGCGACGCAATCGTCCGATCCGGAGCCGGGAC
TGTCGGGCGTACACAAATCGCCCGCAGAAGCGCGGCCGTCTGGACCGATGGCTGTGTAGAAGTACTCGCC
GATAGTGGAAACCGACGCCCCAGCACTCGTCCGAGGGCAAAGGAATAATCAGTACTGACAATAAAAAGAT
TCTTGTTTTCAAGAACTTGTCATTTGTATAGTTTTTTTATATTGTAGTTGTTCTATTTTAATCAAATGTT
AGCGTGATTTATATTTTTTTTCGCCTCGACATCATCTGCCCAGATGCGAAGTTAAGTGCGCAGAAAGTAA
TATCATGCGTCAATCGTATGTGAATGCTGGTCGCTATACTGCTGTCGATTCGATACTAACGGCGGCCGCG
AGCAACGGCTTTCTTTTGTTTTATTTGATCGTTATTAGGCTTTTTGTATAATATAAGGCCTGTTCAGTCC
ATTGCGCGTGCAAGAATTTTCCTTTGGACCTGAACGAAAAGAGTAGAGGATTTTATATAATATATTCTCC
TTCTTTTTTGTACTGCGTGGCCTTTACTACGAATATCTGTATCTAATTTCTTTTCTAACTTTTTTATTAC
CATTACTACTACTACTATTATTATTATTATTATTATTATTATTATTGTGTATGACTATAATGCTTTACTG
CCTCCAATTATGCTTTTTTTATTATTTTTTTTGGCTGAAACTACAGTATAGTAGGTATGTATATATCTAA
AACTCAAAAAGAGGCATGTCTAATGTAATACCATCAAAAACAATGAAATTATTTAATGGAGATAGCCTTT
TACCTAGAATGTTAATGACATCCTGCGCTACAGCACCCCCTATAATGGCCGCGACAGGAGCAAACTCGAT
ACCTTTCTGTTTGATAAACTGTTGTATGTAATCGTCCTTTACCACTGTTGCTGGTACACCCAGATTTTCA
CACCATACGGCCGCATCTCTTTTCATTTGTATTTAAATCCATTTCAAATTTTATGTTTAGTTCGAGATCC
TCAGTTTTCGGCGCATAGGAACCACGTACATAATAACTAAACATAAATCTATAATAAATAAAAAACAACG
ATGGGAGCTCGAGCCTAATAACTTCGTATAGCATACATTATACGAAGTTATATTAAGGGTTGCTCGACCA
GAAAGCGACCACCCAACTTTGGCTGATAATAGCGTATAAACAATGCATACTTTGTACGTTCAAAATACAA
TGCAGTAGATATATTTATGCATATTACATATAATACATATCACATAGGAAGCAACAGGCGCGTTGGACTT
TTAATTTTCGAGGACCGCGAATCCTTACATCACACCCAATCCCCCACAAGTGATCCCCCACACACCATAG
CTTCAAAATGTTTCTACTCCTTTTTTACTCTTCCAGATTTTCTCGGACTCCGCGCATCGCCGTACCACTT
CAAAACACCCAAGCACAGCATACTAAATTTCCCCTCTTTCTTCCTCTAGGGTGTCGTTAATTACCCGTAC
TAAAGGTTTGGAAAAGAAAAAAGAGACCGCCTCGTTTCTTTTTCTTCGTCGAAAAAGGCAATAAAAATTT
TTATCACGTTTCTTTTTCTTGAAAATTTTTTTTTTTGATTTTTTTCTCTTTCGATGACCTCCCATTGATA
TTTAAGTTAATAAACGGTCTTCAATTTCTCAAGTTTCAGTTTCATTTTTCTTGTTCTATTACAACTTTTT
TTACTTCTTGCTCATTAGAAAGAAAGCATAGCAATCTAATCTAAGTTTTAATTACAAAATGGGATCCTCT
AAAGGTGAAGAATTATTCACTGGTGTTGTCCCAATTTTGGTTGAATTAGATGGTGATGTTAATGGTCACA
AATTTTCTGTCTCCGGTGAAGGTGAAGGTGATGCTACTTACGGTAAATTGACCTTAAAATTTATTTGTAC
TACTGGTAAATTGCCAGTTCCATGGCCAACCTTAGTCACTACTTTCGGTTATGGTGTTCAATGTTTTGCG
AGATACCCAGATCATATGAAACAACATGACTTTTTCAAGTCTGCCATGCCAGAAGGTTATGTTCAAGAAA
GAACTATTTTTTTCAAAGATGACGGTAACTACAAGACCAGAGCTGAAGTCAAGTTTGAAGGTGATACCTT
AGTTAATAGAATCGAATTAAAAGGTATTGATTTTAAAGAAGATGGTAACATTTTAGGTCACAAATTGGAA
TACAACTATAACTCTCACAATGTTTACATCATGGCTGACAAACAAAAGAATGGTATCAAAGTTAACTTCA
AAATTAGACACAACATTGAAGATGGTTCTGTTCAATTAGCTGACCATTATCAACAAAATACTCCAATTGG
TGATGGTCCAGTCTTGTTACCAGACAACCATTACTTATCCACTCAATCTGCCTTATCCAAAGATCCAAAC
GAAAAGAGAGACCACATGGTCTTGTTAGAATTTGTTACTGCTGCTGGTATTACCCATGGTATGGATGAAT
TGTACAAAAGATCTTAAACTAGTAGGACTATTTGCAAAGGGAAGGGATGCTAAGGTAGAGGGTGAACGTT
ACAGAAAAGCAGGCTGGGAAGCATATTTGAGAAGATGCGGCCAGCAAAACTAAAAAACTGTATTATAAGT
AAATGCATGTATACTAAACTCACAAATTAGAGCTTCAATTTAATTATATCAGTTATTACCCGGGAATCTC
GGTCGTAATGATTTAAATGCATGCAAGCTTGGCGTAATCATGGTCATAGCTGTTTCCTGTGTGAAATTGT
TATCCGCTCACAATTCCACACAACATACGAGCCGGAAGCATAAAGTGTAAAGCCTGGGGTGCCTAATGAG
TGAGCTAACTCACATTAATTGCGTTGCGCTCACTGCCCGCTTTCCAGTCGGGAAACCTGTCGTGCCAGCT
GCATTAATGAATCGGCCAACGCGCGGGGAGAGGCGGTTTGCGTATTGGGCGCTCTTCCGCTTCCTCGCTC
ACTGACTCGCTGCGCTCGGTCGTTCGGCTGCGGCGAGCGGTATCAGCTCACTCAAAGGCGGTAATACGGT
TATCCACAGAATCAGGGGATAACGCAGGAAAGAACATGTGAGCAAAAGGCCAGCAAAAGGCCAGGAACCG
TAAAAAGGCCGCGTTGCTGGCGTTTTTCCATAGGCTCCGCCCCCCTGACGAGCATCACAAAAATCGACGC
TCAAGTCAGAGGTGGCGAAACCCGACAGGACTATAAAGATACCAGGCGTTTCCCCCTGGAAGCTCCCTCG
TGCGCTCTCCTGTTCCGACCCTGCCGCTTACCGGATACCTGTCCGCCTTTCTCCCTTCGGGAAGCGTGGC
GCTTTCTCATAGCTCACGCTGTAGGTATCTCAGTTCGGTGTAGGTCGTTCGCTCCAAGCTGGGCTGTGTG
CACGAACCCCCCGTTCAGCCCGACCGCTGCGCCTTATCCGGTAACTATCGTCTTGAGTCCAACCCGGTAA
GACACGACTTATCGCCACTGGCAGCAGCCACTGGTAACAGGATTAGCAGAGCGAGGTATGTAGGCGGTGC
TACAGAGTTCTTGAAGTGGTGGCCTAACTACGGCTACACTAGAAGAACAGTATTTGGTATCTGCGCTCTG
CTGAAGCCAGTTACCTTCGGAAAAAGAGTTGGTAGCTCTTGATCCGGCAAACAAACCACCGCTGGTAGCG
GTGGTTTTTTTGTTTGCAAGCAGCAGATTACGCGCAGAAAAAAAGGATCTCAAGAAGATCCTTTGATCTT
TTCTACGGGGTCTGACGCTCAGTGGAACGAAAACTCACGTTAAGGGATTTTGGTCATGAGATTATCAAAA
AGGATCTTCACCTAGATCCTTTTAAATTAAAAATGAAGTTTTAAATCAATCTAAAGTATATATGAGTAAA
CTTGGTCTGACAGTTACCAATGCTTAATCAGTGAGGCACCTATCTCAGCGATCTGTCTATTTCGTTCATC
CATAGTTGCCTGACTCCCCGTCGTGTAGATAACTACGATACGGGAGGGCTTACCATCTGGCCCCAGTGCT
GCAATGATACCGCGAGACCCACGCTCACCGGCTCCAGATTTATCAGCAATAAACCAGCCAGCCGGAAGGG
CCGAGCGCAGAAGTGGTCCTGCAACTTTATCCGCCTCCATCCAGTCTATTAATTGTTGCCGGGAAGCTAG
AGTAAGTAGTTCGCCAGTTAATAGTTTGCGCAACGTTGTTGCCATTGCTACAGGCATCGTGGTGTCACGC
TCGTCGTTTGGTATGGCTTCATTCAGCTCCGGTTCCCAACGATCAAGGCGAGTTACATGATCCCCCATGT
TGTGCAAAAAAGCGGTTAGCTCCTTCGGTCCTCCGATCGTTGTCAGAAGTAAGTTGGCCGCAGTGTTATC
ACTCATGGTTATGGCAGCACTGCATAATTCTCTTACTGTCATGCCATCCGTAAGATGCTTTTCTGTGACT
GGTGAGTACTCAACCAAGTCATTCTGAGAATAGTGTATGCGGCGACCGAGTTGCTCTTGCCCGGCGTCAA
TACGGGATAATACCGCGCCACATAGCAGAACTTTAAAAGTGCTCATCATTGGAAAACGTTCTTCGGGGCG
AAAACTCTCAAGGATCTTACCGCTGTTGAGATCCAGTTCGATGTAACCCACTCGTGCACCCAACTGATCT
TCAGCATCTTTTACTTTCACCAGCGTTTCTGGGTGAGCAAAAACAGGAAGGCAAAATGCCGCAAAAAAGG
GAATAAGGGCGACACGGAAATGTTGAATACTCATACTCTTCCTTTTTCAATATTATTGAAGCATTTATCA
GGGTTATTGTCTCATGAGCGGATACATATTTGAATGTATTTAGAAAAATAAACAAATAGGGGTTCCGCGC
ACATTTCCCCGAAAAGTGCCACCTGACGTCTAAGAAACCATTATTATCATGACATTAACCTATAAAAATA
GGCGTATCACGAGGCCCTTTCGTCTCGCGCGTTTCGGTGATGACGGTGAAAACCTCTGACACATGCAGCT
CCCGGAGACGGTCACAGCTTGTCTGTAAGCGGATGCCGGGAGCAGACAAGCCCGTCAGGGCGCGTCAGCG
GGTGTTGGCGGGTGTCGGGGCTGGCTTAACTATGCGGCATCAGAGCAGATTGTACTGAGAGTGCACCATA
TGCGGTGTGAAATACCGCACAGATGCGTAAGGAGAAAATACCGCATCAGGCGCCATTCGCCATTCAGGCT
GCGCAACTGTTGGGAAGGGCGATCGGTGCGGGCCTCTTCGCTATTACGCCAGCTGGCGAAAGGGGGATGT
GCTGCAAGGCGATTAAGTTGGGTAACGCCAGGGTTTTCCCAGTCAC
Features (pLannotate 1.2.2; 18 found; start..end, strand, type, name):
     35..211     -  CDS            SMX3 (fragment): RUXF_YEAST - Experimental evidence at protein level: Swiss-Prot protein existence level 1. Involved in pre-mRNA splicing. Binds snRNA U1, U2, U4 and U5 which contain a highly conserved structural motif called the Sm binding site. From Saccharomyces cerevisiae (strain ATCC 204508 / S288c) (Baker's yeast).
    650..2211    +  gene           hphMX6: yeast selectable marker conferring hygromycin resistance
   2014..2211    +  terminator     TEF terminator: Ashbya gossypii TEF terminator
   2590..2829    -  CDS            AOS1 (fragment): RHC31_YEAST - Also known as RHC31. Experimental evidence at protein level: Swiss-Prot protein existence level 1. Could be involved in a ubiquitin-related process important for DNA damage tolerance. From Saccharomyces cerevisiae (strain ATCC 204508 / S288c) (Baker's yeast).
   2958..2991    +  protein_bind   loxP: Cre-mediated recombination occurs in the 8-bp core sequence (GCATACAT). Cre recombinase
   3208..3615    +  promoter       TEF1 promoter: S. cerevisiae TEF1; promoter for EF-1α
   3638..4348    +  CDS            GFPmut3: GFPmut3 is a basic (constitutively fluorescent) green fluorescent protein published in 1996, derived from Aequorea victoria. It is reported to be a very rapidly-maturing weak dimer.
   4364..4463    +  CDS            URA3 (fragment): orotidine-5'-phosphate decarboxylase, required for uracil biosynthesis; S. cerevisiae URA3; yeast auxotrophic marker, counterselectable with 5-fluoroorotic acid (5-FOA)
   4617..4633    -  protein_bind   lac operator: The lac repressor binds to the lac operator to inhibit transcription in E. coli. This inhibition can be relieved by adding lactose or isopropyl-β-D-thiogalactopyranoside (IPTG). lac repressor encoded by lacI
   4641..4671    -  promoter       lac promoter: promoter for the E. coli lac operon
   4686..4707    -  protein_bind   CAP binding site: CAP binding activates transcription in the presence of cAMP. E. coli catabolite activator protein
   4720..4812    -  CDS            lacI (fragment): lac repressor; lacI; The lac repressor binds to the lac operator to inhibit transcription in E. coli. This inhibition can be relieved by adding lactose or isopropyl-β-D-thiogalactopyranoside (IPTG).
   4995..5583    -  rep_origin     ori: high-copy-number ColE1/pMB1/pBR322/pUC origin of replication
   5754..6614    -  CDS            AmpR: β-lactamase; bla; confers resistance to ampicillin, carbenicillin, and related antibiotics
   6615..6719    -  promoter       AmpR promoter: bla
   6814..6849    +  CDS            rop (fragment): Rop protein, which maintains plasmids at low copy number; rop
   6951..7050    +  misc_feature   bom (fragment): basis of mobility region from pBR322
   7056..27      -  CDS            lacZα (fragment) (across the origin): LacZα fragment of β-galactosidase; lacZ fragment
