[The description below was written by a language model from this plasmid's Addgene catalogue record and pLannotate feature annotations shown in this document.]
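Description:
pILGFP4BG6 is a 7.2 kb yeast vector built on pUC19, deposited as an empty parental backbone for the HamAmp in vivo gene amplification system in Saccharomyces cerevisiae, targeted to the SEC23 locus. In E. coli it is maintained at high copy through the pUC-type ColE1 origin and selected with ampicillin via the bla gene. Remnants of the pUC lac promoter/operator region and lacZα are also annotated.

According to the depositor's map, the yeast portion reads: SEC23 promoter region (homology arm 1), a hygromycin resistance cassette (hph under the Ashbya gossypii TEF1 promoter and terminator), the SEC23 terminator region (arm 3), an ARS1max replication element, and a yEGFP reporter driven by the S. cerevisiae TEF1 promoter and closed by the URA3 terminator. The feature table agrees with this layout. It detects the hph marker cassette with its TEF terminator, the TEF1 promoter, and a GFP coding sequence (matched as GFPmut3, to which yEGFP is related). The short URA3 fragment downstream of GFP corresponds to the terminator region. The SMX3 and AOS1 gene fragments flanking the hph cassette probably reflect neighbouring genomic sequence carried in the SEC23 homology arms. A single loxP site is annotated between arm 3 and the TEF1 promoter, though the record does not explain its role, and the ARS element is not picked up by the annotation.

No gene of interest is present. The plasmid appears to serve as a starting point for derivative constructs, with hygromycin selection and GFP fluorescence available as a readout of expression level. The record does not describe the amplification mechanism itself.
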