Addgene plasmid #185877: pILGFP4BG6
Purpose: (Empty Backbone) A parental plasmid for in vivo gene amplification (HamAmp) at SEC23 locus
Depositing lab: Claudia Vickers. Depositing organization: University of Queensland. Publication: An in vivo gene amplification system for high level expression in Saccharomyces cerevisiae. Peng B, Esquirol L, Lu Z, Shen Q, Cheah LC, Howard CB, Scott C, Trau M, Dumsday G, Vickers CE. Nat Commun. 2022 May 24;13(1):2895. doi: 10.1038/s41467-022-30529-8. PubMed 35610221.
Backbone
  Vector backbone: pUC19
  Vector type: Yeast Expression
Growth in bacteria
  Bacterial resistance: Ampicillin, 100 μg/mL
  Growth temperature: 37°C
  Growth strain: DH5alpha
  Copy number: High Copy
Gene/Insert
  Gene/Insert name: None
  Mutation: None
Terms and licenses: Academic/Nonprofit Terms; Industry Terms: Not Available to Industry
Depositor comments: PSEC23(Arm 1)> PAg.TEF1>hphMX4>TAg.TEF1- TSEC23(Arm 3)-ARS1max-PTEF1> yEGFP> TURA3
How to cite: pILGFP4BG6 was a gift from Claudia Vickers (Addgene plasmid # 185877 ; http://n2t.net/addgene:185877 ; RRID:Addgene_185877)
